>Addgene plasmid #76216 | NEK2 gRNA (BRDN0001145920) | addgene full sequence | sequence record 185410 | Addgene Assembled Sequence
CCCGGGTGCAAAGATGGATAAAGTTTTAAACAGAGAGGAATCTTTGCAGCTAATGGACCTTCTAGGTCTT
GAAAGGAGTGGGAATTGGCTCCGGTGCCCGTCAGTGGGCAGAGCGCACATCGCCCACAGTCCCCGAGAAG
TTGGGGGGAGGGGTCGGCAATTGATCCGGTGCCTAGAGAAGGTGGCGCGGGGTAAACTGGGAAAGTGATG
TCGTGTACTGGCTCCGCCTTTTTCCCGAGGGTGGGGGAGAACCGTATATAAGTGCAGTAGTCGCCGTGAA
CGTTCTTTTTCGCAACGGGTTTGCCGCCAGAACACAGGTAAGTGCCGTGTGTGGTTCCCGCGGGCCTGGC
CTCTTTACGGGTTATGGCCCTTGCGTGCCTTGAATTACTTCCACCTGGCTGCAGTACGTGATTCTTGATC
CCGAGCTTCGGGTTGGAAGTGGGTGGGAGAGTTCGAGGCCTTGCGCTTAAGGAGCCCCTTCGCCTCGTGC
TTGAGTTGAGGCCTGGCCTGGGCGCTGGGGCCGCCGCGTGCGAATCTGGTGGCACCTTCGCGCCTGTCTC
GCTGCTTTCGATAAGTCTCTAGCCATTTAAAATTTTTGATGACCTGCTGCGACGCTTTTTTTCTGGCAAG
ATAGTCTTGTAAATGCGGGCCAAGATCTGCACACTGGTATTTCGGTTTTTGGGGCCGCGGGCGGCGACGG
GGCCCGTGCGTCCCAGCGCACATGTTCGGCGAGGCGGGGCCTGCGAGCGCGGCCACCGAGAATCGGACGG
GGGTAGTCTCAAGCTGGCCGGCCTGCTCTGGTGCCTGGCCTCGCGCCGCCGTGTATCGCCCCGCCCTGGG
CGGCAAGGCTGGCCCGGTCGGCACCAGTTGCGTGAGCGGAAAGATGGCCGCTTCCCGGCCCTGCTGCAGG
GAGCTCAAAATGGAGGACGCGGCGCTCGGGAGAGCGGGCGGGTGAGTCACCCACACAAAGGAAAAGGGCC
TTTCCGTCCTCAGCCGTCGCTTCATGTGACTCCACGGAGTACCGGGCGCCGTCCAGGCACCTCGATTAGT
TCTCGAGCTTTTGGAGTACGTCGTCTTTAGGTTGGGGGGAGGGGTTTTATGCGATGGAGTTTCCCCACAC
TGAGTGGGTGGAGACTGAAGTTAGGCCAGCTTGGCACTTGATGTAATTCTCCTTGGAATTTGCCCTTTTT
GAGTTTGGATCTTGGTTCATTCTCAAGCCTCAGACAGTGGTTCAAAGTTTTTTTCTTCCATTTCAGGTGT
CGTGACGTACGGCCACCATGACCGAGTACAAGCCCACGGTGCGCCTCGCCACCCGCGACGACGTCCCCAG
GGCCGTACGCACCCTCGCCGCCGCGTTCGCCGACTACCCCGCCACGCGCCACACCGTCGATCCGGACCGC
CACATCGAGCGGGTCACCGAGCTGCAAGAACTCTTCCTCACGCGCGTCGGGCTCGACATCGGCAAGGTGT
GGGTCGCGGACGACGGCGCCGCCGTGGCGGTCTGGACCACGCCGGAGAGCGTCGAAGCGGGGGCGGTGTT
CGCCGAGATCGGCCCGCGCATGGCCGAGTTGAGCGGTTCCCGGCTGGCCGCGCAGCAACAGATGGAAGGC
CTCCTGGCGCCGCACCGGCCCAAGGAGCCCGCGTGGTTCCTGGCCACCGTCGGAGTCTCGCCCGACCACC
AGGGCAAGGGTCTGGGCAGCGCCGTCGTGCTCCCCGGAGTGGAGGCGGCCGAGCGCGCCGGGGTGCCCGC
CTTCCTGGAGACCTCCGCGCCCCGCAACCTCCCCTTCTACGAGCGGCTCGGCTTCACCGTCACCGCCGAC
GTCGAGGTGCCCGAAGGACCGCGCACCTGGTGCATGACCCGCAAGCCCGGTGCCTGAACGCGTTAAGTCG
ACAATCAACCTCTGGATTACAAAATTTGTGAAAGATTGACTGGTATTCTTAACTATGTTGCTCCTTTTAC
GCTATGTGGATACGCTGCTTTAATGCCTTTGTATCATGCTATTGCTTCCCGTATGGCTTTCATTTTCTCC
TCCTTGTATAAATCCTGGTTGCTGTCTCTTTATGAGGAGTTGTGGCCCGTTGTCAGGCAACGTGGCGTGG
TGTGCACTGTGTTTGCTGACGCAACCCCCACTGGTTGGGGCATTGCCACCACCTGTCAGCTCCTTTCCGG
GACTTTCGCTTTCCCCCTCCCTATTGCCACGGCGGAACTCATCGCCGCCTGCCTTGCCCGCTGCTGGACA
GGGGCTCGGCTGTTGGGCACTGACAATTCCGTGGTGTTGTCGGGGAAATCATCGTCCTTTCCTTGGCTGC
TCGCCTGTGTTGCCACCTGGATTCTGCGCGGGACGTCCTTCTGCTACGTCCCTTCGGCCCTCAATCCAGC
GGACCTTCCTTCCCGCGGCCTGCTGCCGGCTCTGCGGCCTCTTCCGCGTCTTCGCCTTCGCCCTCAGACG
AGTCGGATCTCCCTTTGGGCCGCCTCCCCGCGTCGACTTTAAGACCAATGACTTACAAGGCAGCTGTAGA
TCTTAGCCACTTTTTAAAAGAAAAGGGGGGACTGGAAGGGCTAATTCACTCCCAACGAAGACAAGATCTG
CTTTTTGCTTGTACTGGGTCTCTCTGGTTAGACCAGATCTGAGCCTGGGAGCTCTCTGGCTAACTAGGGA
ACCCACTGCTTAAGCCTCAATAAAGCTTGCCTTGAGTGCTTCAAGTAGTGTGTGCCCGTCTGTTGTGTGA
CTCTGGTAACTAGAGATCCCTCAGACCCTTTTAGTCAGTGTGGAAAATCTCTAGCAGTACGTATAGTAGT
TCATGTCATCTTATTATTCAGTATTTATAACTTGCAAAGAAATGAATATCAGAGAGTGAGAGGAACTTGT
TTATTGCAGCTTATAATGGTTACAAATAAAGCAATAGCATCACAAATTTCACAAATAAAGCATTTTTTTC
ACTGCATTCTAGTTGTGGTTTGTCCAAACTCATCAATGTATCTTATCATGTCTGGCTCTAGCTATCCCGC
CCCTAACTCCGCCCATCCCGCCCCTAACTCCGCCCAGTTCCGCCCATTCTCCGCCCCATGGCTGACTAAT
TTTTTTTATTTATGCAGAGGCCGAGGCCGCCTCGGCCTCTGAGCTATTCCAGAAGTAGTGAGGAGGCTTT
TTTGGAGGCCTAGGGACGTACCCAATTCGCCCTATAGTGAGTCGTATTACGCGCGCTCACTGGCCGTCGT
TTTACAACGTCGTGACTGGGAAAACCCTGGCGTTACCCAACTTAATCGCCTTGCAGCACATCCCCCTTTC
GCCAGCTGGCGTAATAGCGAAGAGGCCCGCACCGATCGCCCTTCCCAACAGTTGCGCAGCCTGAATGGCG
AATGGG
[124 nt withheld, positions 3367-3490]
C
[91 nt withheld, positions 3492-3582]
A
[49 nt withheld, positions 3584-3632]
CCTTTGACGTTGGAGTCCACGTTCTTT
[37 nt withheld, positions 3660-3696]
ACCCTATCTCGGTCTATTCTTTTGATTTATAAGGGATTTTGCCGATTTCGGCCTATTGGTTAAAAAATGA
GCTGATTTAACAAAAATTTAACGCGAATTTTAACAAAATATTAACGCTTACAATTTAGGTGGCACTTTTC
GGGGAAATGTGCGCGGAACCCCTATTTGTTTATTTTTCTAAATACATTCAAATATGTATCCGCTCATGAG
ACAATAACCCTGATAAATGCTTCAATAATATTGAAAAAGGAAGAGTATGAGTATTCAACATTTCCGTGTC
GCCCTTATTCCCTTTTTTGCGGCATTTTGCCTTCCTGTTTTTGCTCACCCAGAAACGCTGGTGAAAGTAA
AAGATGCTGAAGATCAGTTGGGTGCACGAGTGGGTTACATCGAACTGGATCTCAACAGCGGTAAGATCCT
TGAGAGTTTTCGCCCCGAAGAACGTTTTCCAATGATGAGCACTTTTAAAGTTCTGCTATGTGGCGCGGTA
TTATCCCGTATTGACGCCGGGCAAGAGCAACTCGGTCGCCGCATACACTATTCTCAGAATGACTTGGTTG
AGTACTCACCAGTCACAGAAAAGCATCTTACGGATGGCATGACAGTAAGAGAATTATGCAGTGCTGCCAT
AACCATGAGTGATAACACTGCGGCCAACTTACTTCTGACAACGATCGGAGGACCGAAGGAGCTAACCGCT
TTTTTGCACAACATGGGGGATCATGTAACTCGCCTTGATCGTTGGGAACCGGAGCTGAATGAAGCCATAC
CAAACGACGAGCGTGACACCACGATGCCTGTAGCAATGGCAACAACGTTGCGCAAACTATTAACTGGCGA
ACTACTTACTCTAGCTTCCCGGCAACAATTAATAGACTGGATGGAGGCGGATAAAGTTGCAGGACCACTT
CTGCGCTCGGCCCTTCCGGCTGGCTGGTTTATTGCTGATAAATCTGGAGCCGGTGAGCGTGGGTCTCGCG
GTATCATTGCAGCACTGGGGCCAGATGGTAAGCCCTCCCGTATCGTAGTTATCTACACGACGGGGAGTCA
GGCAACTATGGATGAACGAAATAGACAGATCGCTGAGATAGGTGCCTCACTGATTAAGCATTGGTAACTG
TCAGACCAAGTTTACTCATATATACTTTAGATTGATTTAAAACTTCATTTTTAATTTAAAAGGATCTAGG
TGAAGATCCTTTTTGATAATCTCATGACCAAAATCCCTTAACGTGAGTTTTCGTTCCACTGAGCGTCAGA
CCCCGTAGAAAAGATCAAAGGATCTTCTTGAGATCCTTTTTTTCTGCGCGTAATCTGCTGCTTGCAAACA
AAAAAACCACCGCTACCAGCGGTGGTTTGTTTGCCGGATCAAGAGCTACCAACTCTTTTTCCGAAGGTAA
CTGGCTTCAGCAGAGCGCAGATACCAAATACTGTTCTTCTAGTGTAGCCGTAGTTAGGCCACCACTTCAA
GAACTCTGTAGCACCGCCTACATACCTCGCTCTGCTAATCCTGTTACCAGTGGCTGCTGCCAGTGGCGAT
AAGTCGTGTCTTACCGGGTTGGACTCAAGACGATAGTTACCGGATAAGGCGCAGCGGTCGGGCTGAACGG
GGGGTTCGTGCACACAGCCCAGCTTGGAGCGAACGACCTACACCGAACTGAGATACCTACAGCGTGAGCT
ATGAGAAAGCGCCACGCTTCCCGAAGGGAGAAAGGCGGACAGGTATCCGGTAAGCGGCAGGGTCGGAACA
GGAGAGCGCACGAGGGAGCTTCCAGGGGGAAACGCCTGGTATCTTTATAGTCCTGTCGGGTTTCGCCACC
TCTGACTTGAGCGTCGATTTTTGTGATGCTCGTCAGGGGGGCGGAGCCTATGGAAAAACGCCAGCAACGC
GGCCTTTTTACGGTTCCTGGCCTTTTGCTGGCCTTTTGCTCACATGTTCTTTCCTGCGTTATCCCCTGAT
TCTGTGGATAACCGTATTACCGCCTTTGAGTGAGCTGATACCGCTCGCCGCAGCCGAACGACCGAGCGCA
GCGAGTCAGTGAGCGAGGAAGCGGAAGAGCGCCCAATACGCAAACCGCCTCTCCCCGCGCGTTGGCCGAT
TCATTAATGCAGCTGGCACGACAGGTTTCCCGACTGGAAAGCGGGCAGTGAGCGCAACGCAATTAATGTG
AGTTAGCTCACTCATTAGGCACCCCAGGCTTTACACTTTATGCTTCCGGCTCGTATGTTGTGTGGAATTG
TGAGCGGATAACAATTTCACACAGGAAACAGCTATGACCATGATTACGCCAAGCGCGCAATTAACCCTCA
CTAAAGGGAACAAAAGCTGGAGCTGCAAGCTTAATGTAGTCTTATGCAATACTCTTGTAGTCTTGCAACA
TGGTAACGATGAGTTAGCAACATGCCTTACAAGGAGAGAAAAAGCACCGTGCATGCCGATTGGTGGAAGT
AAGGTGGTACGATCGTGCCTTATTAGGAAGGCAACAGACGGGTCTGACATGGATTGGACGAACCACTGAA
TTGCCGCATTGCAGAGATATTGTATTTAAGTGCCTAGCTCGATACATAAACGGGTCTCTCTGGTTAGACC
AGATCTGAGCCTGGGAGCTCTCTGGCTAACTAGGGAACCCACTGCTTAAGCCTCAATAAAGCTTGCCTTG
AGTGCTTCAAGTAGTGTGTGCCCGTCTGTTGTGTGACTCTGGTAACTAGAGATCCCTCAGACCCTTTTAG
TCAGTGTGGAAAATCTCTAGCAGTGGCGCCCGAACAGGGACTTGAAAGCGAAAGGGAAACCAGAGGAGCT
CTCTCGACGCAGGACTCGGCTTGCTGAAGCGCGCACGGCAAGAGGCGAGGGGCGGCGACTGGTGAGTACG
CCAAAAATTTTGACTAGCGGAGGCTAGAAGGAGAGAGATGGGTGCGAGAGCGTCAGTATTAAGCGGGGGA
GAATTAGATCGCGATGGGAAAAAATTCGGTTAAGGCCAGGGGGAAAGAAAAAATATAAATTAAAACATAT
AGTATGGGCAAGCAGGGAGCTAGAACGATTCGCAGTTAATCCTGGCCTGTTAGAAACATCAGAAGGCTGT
AGACAAATACTGGGACAGCTACAACCATCCCTTCAGACAGGATCAGAAGAACTTAGATCATTATATAATA
CAGTAGCAACCCTCTATTGTGTGCATCAAAGGATAGAGATAAAAGACACCAAGGAAGCTTTAGACAAGAT
AGAGGAAGAGCAAAACAAAAGTAAGACCACCGCACAGCAAGCGGCCGCTGATCTTCAGACCTGGAGGAGG
AGATATGAGGGACAATTGGAGAAGTGAATTATATAAATATAAAGTAGTAAAAATTGAACCATTAGGAGTA
GCACCCACCAAGGCAAAGAGAAGAGTGGTGCAGAGAGAAAAAAGAGCAGTGGGAATAGGAGCTTTGTTCC
TTGGGTTCTTGGGAGCAGCAGGAAGCACTATGGGCGCAGCGTCAATGACGCTGACGGTACAGGCCAGACA
ATTATTGTCTGGTATAGTGCAGCAGCAGAACAATTTGCTGAGGGCTATTGAGGCGCAACAGCATCTGTTG
CAACTCACAGTCTGGGGCATCAAGCAGCTCCAGGCAAGAATCCTGGCTGTGGAAAGATACCTAAAGGATC
AACAGCTCCTGGGGATTTGGGGTTGCTCTGGAAAACTCATTTGCACCACTGCTGTGCCTTGGAATGCTAG
TTGGAGTAATAAATCTCTGGAACAGATTTGGAATCACACGACCTGGATGGAGTGGGACAGAGAAATTAAC
AATTACACAAGCTTAATACACTCCTTAATTGAAGAATCGCAAAACCAGCAAGAAAAGAATGAACAAGAAT
TATTGGAATTAGATAAATGGGCAAGTTTGTGGAATTGGTTTAACATAACAAATTGGCTGTGGTATATAAA
ATTATTCATAATGATAGTAGGAGGCTTGGTAGGTTTAAGAATAGTTTTTGCTGTACTTTCTATAGTGAAT
AGAGTTAGGCAGGGATATTCACCATTATCGTTTCAGACCCACCTCCCAACCCCGAGGGGACCCAGAGAGG
GCCTATTTCCCATGATTCCTTCATATTTGCATATACGATACAAGGCTGTTAGAGAGATAATTAGAATTAA
TTTGACTGTAAACACAAAGATATTAGTACAAAATACGTGACGTAGAAAGTAATAATTTCTTGGGTAGTTT
GCAGTTTTAAAATTATGTTTTAAAATGGACTATCATATGCTTACCGTAACTTGAAAGTATTTCGATTTCT
TGGCTTTATATATCTTGTGGAAAGGACGAAACACCGGTGGTCATACCGTATTGCATGTTTTAGAGCTAGA
AATAGCAAGTTAAAATAAGGCTAGTCCGTTATCAACTTGAAAAAGTGGCACCGAGTCGGTGCTTTTTTAA
GCTTGGCGTAACTAGATCTTGAGACAAATGGCAGTATTCATCCACAATTTTAAAAGAAAAGGGGGGATTG
GGGGGTACAGTGCAGGGGAAAGAATAGTAGACATAATAGCAACAGACATACAAACTAAAGAATTACAAAA
ACAAATTACAAAAATTCAAAATTTTCGGGTTTATTACAGGGACAGCAGAGATCCACTTTGGCGCCGGCTC
GAGGGGG
Features (pLannotate 1.2.2; 29 found; start..end, strand, type, name):
     14..80      +  CDS            small t antigen (fragment): SV40 (simian virus 40) small t antigen
    106..317     +  promoter       EF-1α core promoter: core promoter for human elongation factor EF-1α
    318..1256    +  intron         EF-1α intron A: intron upstream of the start codon of human EF-1α
   1278..1877    +  CDS            PuroR (fragment): puromycin N-acetyltransferase; pac from Streptomyces; confers resistance to puromycin
   1893..2481    +  misc_feature   WPRE: woodchuck hepatitis virus posttranscriptional regulatory element
   2532..2551    +  misc_feature   cPPT/CTS (fragment): central polypurine tract and central termination sequence of HIV-1
   2553..2786    +  LTR            3' LTR (ΔU3): self-inactivating 3' long terminal repeat (LTR) from HIV-1
   2864..2985    +  polyA_signal   SV40 poly(A) signal: SV40 polyadenylation signal
   3025..3160    +  rep_origin     SV40 ori: SV40 origin of replication
   3181..3199    -  promoter       T7 promoter: promoter for bacteriophage T7 RNA polymerase
   3207..3362    +  CDS            lacZα (fragment): LacZα fragment of β-galactosidase; lacZ fragment
   3367..3795    +  rep_origin     f1 ori (sequence partly withheld): f1 bacteriophage origin of replication; arrow indicates direction of (+) strand synthesis
   3848..3952    +  promoter       AmpR promoter: bla
   3953..4813    +  CDS            AmpR: β-lactamase; bla; confers resistance to ampicillin, carbenicillin, and related antibiotics
   4984..5572    +  rep_origin     ori: high-copy-number ColE1/pMB1/pBR322/pUC origin of replication
   5755..5847    +  CDS            lacI (fragment): lac repressor; lacI; The lac repressor binds to the lac operator to inhibit transcription in E. coli. This inhibition can be relieved by adding lactose or isopropyl-β-D-thiogalactopyranoside (IPTG).
   5860..5881    +  protein_bind   CAP binding site: CAP binding activates transcription in the presence of cAMP. E. coli catabolite activator protein
   5896..5926    +  promoter       lac promoter: promoter for the E. coli lac operon
   5934..5950    +  protein_bind   lac operator: The lac repressor binds to the lac operator to inhibit transcription in E. coli. This inhibition can be relieved by adding lactose or isopropyl-β-D-thiogalactopyranoside (IPTG). lac repressor encoded by lacI
   5995..6013    +  promoter       T3 promoter: promoter for bacteriophage T3 RNA polymerase
   6041..6267    +  promoter       RSV promoter: Rous sarcoma virus enhancer/promoter
   6268..6448    +  LTR            5' LTR (truncated): truncated 5' long terminal repeat (LTR) from HIV-1
   6495..6620    +  misc_feature   HIV-1 Ψ: packaging signal of human immunodeficiency virus type 1
   6604..6967    +  CDS            HIV-1 gag (fragment): gag protein from human immunodeficiency virus 1; gag
   7113..7346    +  misc_feature   RRE: The Rev response element (RRE) of HIV-1 allows for Rev-dependent mRNA export from the nucleus to the cytoplasm.
   7723..7749    +  CDS            Rev (fragment): human immunodeficiency virus 1 (HIV-1) Rev protein; rev; enhances nuclear export of unspliced and incompletely spliced viral mRNAs
   7753..7993    +  promoter       U6 promoter: RNA polymerase III promoter for human U6 snRNA
   8023..8098    +  misc_RNA       gRNA scaffold: guide RNA scaffold for the Streptococcus pyogenes CRISPR/Cas9 system
   8154..8271    +  misc_feature   cPPT/CTS: central polypurine tract and central termination sequence of HIV-1
