[The description below was written by a language model from this plasmid's Addgene catalogue record and pLannotate feature annotations shown in this document.]
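Description:
NEK2 gRNA (BRDN0001145920) is a third-generation lentiviral CRISPR guide plasmid built on the lentiGuide-Puro backbone, carrying a single guide RNA directed against human NEK2. The guide was designed against several NEK2 reference transcripts and belongs to a human kinome gRNA collection. In bacteria the roughly 8.3 kb plasmid is maintained at high copy through a ColE1/pUC-type origin and selected with ampicillin via the β-lactamase gene. An f1 origin, an SV40 origin and poly(A) signal, and remnants of a lac/T7/T3 cloning region are also annotated in the backbone.

The lentiviral transfer cassette begins with an RSV promoter fused to a truncated HIV-1 5' LTR, which makes genomic RNA production Tat-independent. This is followed by the Ψ packaging signal with a partial gag sequence and the Rev response element for Rev-dependent nuclear export. The cassette ends in a self-inactivating ΔU3 3' LTR, which silences LTR promoter activity after integration. Within this frame, a human U6 RNA polymerase III promoter drives the NEK2-targeting spacer joined to the Streptococcus pyogenes Cas9 guide scaffold. A cPPT/CTS element, which aids nuclear import of the viral genome, comes next. An EF-1α core promoter with its intron A then expresses puromycin N-acetyltransferase for selecting transduced mammalian cells, and a WPRE enhances transcript expression.

The plasmid does not encode Cas9. It is meant to be packaged into lentivirus and delivered to cells that already express Cas9 or that receive it from a separate Cas9 vector, allowing puromycin-selectable disruption of NEK2.
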