Addgene plasmid #76216: NEK2 gRNA (BRDN0001145920)
Purpose: 3rd generation lentiviral gRNA plasmid targeting human NEK2
Depositing lab: John Doench & David Root. Depositing organization: Broad Institute. Publication: Optimized sgRNA design to maximize activity and minimize off-target effects of CRISPR-Cas9. Doench JG, Fusi N, Sullender M, Hegde M, Vaimberg EW, Donovan KF, Smith I, Tothova Z, Wilen C, Orchard R, Virgin HW, Listgarten J, Root DE. Nat Biotechnol. 2016 Jan 18. doi: 10.1038/nbt.3437. PubMed 26780180.
Backbone
  Vector backbone: lentiGuide-Puro
  Backbone manufacturer: Zhang Lab (Addgene plasmid # 52963)
  Vector type: Mammalian Expression, Lentiviral, CRISPR
  Selectable markers: Puromycin
Growth in bacteria
  Bacterial resistance: Ampicillin, 100 μg/mL
  Growth temperature: 37°C
  Growth strain: DH5alpha
  Copy number: High Copy
Gene/Insert
  Gene/Insert name: NEK2 (alt names: NEK2; NM_001204182.1)
  gRNA/shRNA sequence: GTGGTCATACCGTATTGCAT
  Species: H. sapiens (human)
  Entrez Gene: NEK2 (a.k.a. HsPK21, NEK2A, NLK1, PPP1R111, RP67)
  Promoter: hU6
  Cloning method: Unknown
  Sequencing primers: 5′ U6-F; 3′ pS2-R
Terms and licenses: Academic/Nonprofit Terms; Industry Terms: Not Available to Industry
Depositor comments: The gRNA was designed to target the following Genbank reference sequence(s): NM_001204182.1,NM_001204183.1,NM_002497.3. Note that this plasmid does NOT contain Cas9. It should be used in conjunction with lentiCas9-Blast (Addgene #52962) or otherwise with cell lines already expressing Cas9. Browse the full kinome gRNA library at http://www.addgene.org/pooled-library/broadgpp-human-kinome/ or visit http://www.broadinstitute.org/rnai/public/ for detailed protocols and information.
How to cite: NEK2 gRNA (BRDN0001145920) was a gift from John Doench & David Root (Addgene plasmid # 76216 ; http://n2t.net/addgene:76216 ; RRID:Addgene_76216)
