>Addgene plasmid #76216 | NEK2 gRNA (BRDN0001145920) | depositor partial sequence | sequence record 143676 | Target Sequence
GTGGTCATACCGTATTGCAT
