>Addgene plasmid #76216 | NEK2 gRNA (BRDN0001145920) | addgene partial sequence | sequence record 185409 | hU6-F
CGTAGAAAGTAATAATTTCTTGGGTAGTTTGCAGTTTTAAAATTATGTTTTAAAATGGACTATCATATGC
TTACCGTAACTTGAAAGTATTTCGATTTCTTGGCTTTATATATCTTGTGGAAAGGACGAAACACCGGTGG
TCATACCGTATTGCATGTTTTAGAGCTAGAAATAGCAAGTTAAAATAAGGCTAGTCCGTTATCAACTTGA
AAAAGTGGCACCGAGTCGGTGCTTTTTTAAGCTTGGCGTAACTAGATCTTGAGACAAATGGCAGTATTCA
TCCACAATTTTAAAAGAAAAGGGGGGATTGGGGGGTACAGTGCAGGGGAAAGAATAGTAGACATAATAGC
AACAGACATACAAACTAAAGAATTACAAAAACAAATTACAAAAATTCAAAATTTTCGGGTTTATTACAGG
GACAGCAGAGATCCACTTTGGCGCCGGCTCGAGGGGGCCCGGGTGCAAAGATGGATAAAGTTTTAAACAG
AGAGGAATCTTTGCAGCTAATGGACCTTCTAGGTCTTGAAAGGAGTGGGAATTGGCTCCGGTGCCCGTCA
GTGGGCAGAG
